Addgene plasmid #27570: pLenti CMVTRE3G eGFP Puro (w819-1)
Depositing lab: Eric Campeau. Depositing organization: University of Massachusetts, Worcester.
Backbone
  Vector backbone: p156RRL-sinPPT-CMV-GFP-PRE/Nhe I
  Backbone size w/o insert (bp): 7906
  Vector type: Mammalian Expression, Lentiviral
  Selectable markers: Puromycin
Growth in bacteria
  Bacterial resistance: Ampicillin, 100 μg/mL
  Growth temperature: 37°C
  Growth strain: Stbl3
  Growth instructions: Stbl3, 37oC
  Copy number: High Copy
Gene/Insert
  Gene/Insert name: Enhance Green Fluorescent Protein (alt name: eGFP)
  Insert size (bp): 719
  Cloning method: Restriction Enzyme
  Sequencing primers: 5′ CMVtight; 3′ WPRErev
Resource information
  A portion of this plasmid was derived from a plasmid made by: The CMVTRE3G promoter was a gift from Dr. Dominic Esposito (SAIC Frederick). Tet-On 3G compatible plasmid.
Terms and licenses: Academic/Nonprofit Terms; Industry Terms: Not Available to Industry
Depositor comments: There are a few mismatches between Addgene's quality control sequence and depositor's reference sequence. However the changes are in vector sequence only, features unaffected. Depositor tested this construct and it was functional.
How to cite: pLenti CMVTRE3G eGFP Puro (w819-1) was a gift from Eric Campeau (Addgene plasmid # 27570 ; http://n2t.net/addgene:27570 ; RRID:Addgene_27570)
