[The description below was written by a language model from this plasmid's Addgene catalogue record and the feature table of its GenBank file.]
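Description:
pLenti CMVTRE3G eGFP Puro (w819-1) is an 8.6 kb self-inactivating HIV-1-based lentiviral transfer vector for doxycycline-inducible expression of enhanced GFP in mammalian cells, built on the p156RRL-sinPPT-CMV-GFP-PRE backbone. In bacteria it is maintained through a high-copy ColE1/pUC-type origin with ampicillin resistance (bla), and the record lists the recombination-deficient Stbl3 strain as host, a common choice for LTR-containing plasmids. An f1 origin, an SV40 origin and poly(A) signal, and lac/T3/T7 elements left over from the cloning backbone lie outside the viral unit.

The packaged region runs from a truncated 5' LTR through the Psi packaging signal, the Rev response element and the cPPT/CTS to a U3-deleted 3' LTR, so the integrated provirus lacks LTR promoter activity and expression depends on the internal promoters. The first of these is the CMVTRE3G promoter, annotated as seven tet operator repeats upstream of a minimal CMV-derived region. It is described as Tet-On 3G compatible, meaning it should be largely silent until a Tet-On 3G transactivator binds it in the presence of doxycycline. That transactivator is not encoded here and must be supplied separately. Downstream sit a Kozak sequence and the EGFP coding sequence, flanked by attB1 and attB2 Gateway sites alongside a multiple cloning site, followed by a WPRE to enhance transcript stability and expression. A separate mouse PGK promoter constitutively drives puromycin N-acetyltransferase, allowing selection of transduced cells independently of induction.

The construct serves naturally as a fluorescent reporter or control for inducible lentiviral systems, for example to assess induction and leakiness in transactivator-expressing cell lines. The depositor notes a few sequence mismatches confined to vector regions and reports that the plasmid is functional.
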