LOCUS       Exported 8625 bp ds-DNA circular SYN 12-MAY-2021
DEFINITION  synthetic circular DNA
ACCESSION   .
VERSION     .
KEYWORDS    pLenti CMVTRE3G eGFP Puro (w819-1)
SOURCE      synthetic DNA construct
  ORGANISM  synthetic DNA construct
REFERENCE   1 (bases 1 to 8625)
  TITLE     other plasmids
REFERENCE   2 (bases 1 to 8625)
  AUTHORS   .
  TITLE     Direct Submission
  JOURNAL   Exported May 12, 2021 from SnapGene Server 1.1.58
            http://www.snapgene.com
FEATURES             Location/Qualifiers
     source          1..8625
                     /organism="synthetic DNA construct"
                     /mol_type="other DNA"
     promoter        27..131
                     /gene="bla"
                     /label=AmpR promoter
     CDS             132..992
                     /codon_start=1
                     /gene="bla"
                     /product="beta-lactamase"
                     /label=AmpR
                     /note="confers resistance to ampicillin, carbenicillin, and
                     related antibiotics"
                     /translation="MSIQHFRVALIPFFAAFCLPVFAHPETLVKVKDAEDQLGARVGYI
                     ELDLNSGKILESFRPEERFPMMSTFKVLLCGAVLSRIDAGQEQLGRRIHYSQNDLVEYS
                     PVTEKHLTDGMTVRELCSAAITMSDNTAANLLLTTIGGPKELTAFLHNMGDHVTRLDRW
                     EPELNEAIPNDERDTTMPVAMATTLRKLLTGELLTLASRQQLIDWMEADKVAGPLLRSA
                     LPAGWFIADKSGAGERGSRGIIAALGPDGKPSRIVVIYTTGSQATMDERNRQIAEIGAS
                     LIKHW"
     primer_bind     complement(350..369)
                     /label=Amp-R
                     /note="Ampicillin resistance gene, reverse primer"
     rep_origin      1163..1751
                     /direction=RIGHT
                     /label=ori
                     /note="high-copy-number ColE1/pMB1/pBR322/pUC origin of
                     replication"
     primer_bind     1652..1671
                     /label=pBR322ori-F
                     /note="pBR322 origin, forward primer"
     primer_bind     1905..1922
                     /label=L4440
                     /note="L4440 vector, forward primer"
     protein_bind    2039..2060
                     /label=CAP binding site
                     /bound_moiety="E. coli catabolite activator protein"
                     /note="CAP binding activates transcription in the presence
                     of cAMP."
     promoter        2075..2105
                     /label=lac promoter
                     /note="promoter for the E. coli lac operon"
     protein_bind    2113..2129
                     /label=lac operator
                     /bound_moiety="lac repressor encoded by lacI"
                     /note="The lac repressor binds to the lac operator to
                     inhibit transcription in E. coli. This inhibition can be
                     relieved by adding lactose or
                     isopropyl-beta-D-thiogalactopyranoside (IPTG)."
     primer_bind     2118..2140
                     /label=M13/pUC Reverse
                     /note="In lacZ gene"
     primer_bind     2137..2153
                     /label=M13 rev
                     /note="common sequencing primer, one of multiple similar
                     variants"
     primer_bind     2137..2153
                     /label=M13 Reverse
                     /note="In lacZ gene. Also called M13-rev"
     primer_bind     2172..2192
                     /label=T3
                     /note="T3 promoter, forward primer"
     promoter        2174..2192
                     /label=T3 promoter
                     /note="promoter for bacteriophage T3 RNA polymerase"
     LTR             2448..2628
                     /label=5' LTR (truncated)
                     /note="truncated 5' long terminal repeat (LTR) from HIV-1"
     misc_feature    2672..2797
                     /label=HIV-1 Psi
                     /note="packaging signal of human immunodeficiency virus
                     type 1"
     misc_feature    3290..3523
                     /label=RRE
                     /note="The Rev response element (RRE) of HIV-1 allows for
                     Rev-dependent mRNA export from the nucleus to the
                     cytoplasm."
     CDS             3708..3752
                     /codon_start=1
                     /product="antigenic peptide corresponding to amino acids
                     655 to 669 of the HIV envelope protein gp41 (Lutje Hulsik
                     et al., 2013)"
                     /label=gp41 peptide
                     /note="recognized by the 2H10 single-chain llama nanobody"
                     /translation="KNEQELLELDKWASL"
     misc_feature    4019..4136
                     /label=cPPT/CTS
                     /note="central polypurine tract and central termination
                     sequence of HIV-1"
     protein_bind    4173..4191
                     /gene="tetO"
                     /label=tet operator
                     /bound_moiety="tetracycline repressor TetR"
                     /note="bacterial operator O2 for the tetR and tetA genes"
     protein_bind    4209..4227
                     /gene="tetO"
                     /label=tet operator
                     /bound_moiety="tetracycline repressor TetR"
                     /note="bacterial operator O2 for the tetR and tetA genes"
     protein_bind    4245..4263
                     /gene="tetO"
                     /label=tet operator
                     /bound_moiety="tetracycline repressor TetR"
                     /note="bacterial operator O2 for the tetR and tetA genes"
     protein_bind    4281..4299
                     /gene="tetO"
                     /label=tet operator
                     /bound_moiety="tetracycline repressor TetR"
                     /note="bacterial operator O2 for the tetR and tetA genes"
     protein_bind    4317..4335
                     /gene="tetO"
                     /label=tet operator
                     /bound_moiety="tetracycline repressor TetR"
                     /note="bacterial operator O2 for the tetR and tetA genes"
     protein_bind    4353..4371
                     /gene="tetO"
                     /label=tet operator
                     /bound_moiety="tetracycline repressor TetR"
                     /note="bacterial operator O2 for the tetR and tetA genes"
     protein_bind    4389..4407
                     /gene="tetO"
                     /label=tet operator
                     /bound_moiety="tetracycline repressor TetR"
                     /note="bacterial operator O2 for the tetR and tetA genes"
     primer_bind     4452..4476
                     /label=LNCX
                     /note="Human CMV promoter, forward primer"
     protein_bind    4589..4613
                     /gene="mutant version of attB"
                     /label=attB1
                     /bound_moiety="BP Clonase(TM)"
                     /note="recombination site for the Gateway(R) BP reaction"
     misc_feature    4642..4694
                     /label=MCS
                     /note="multiple cloning site"
     regulatory      4702..4711
                     /regulatory_class="other"
                     /note="vertebrate consensus sequence for strong initiation
                     of translation (Kozak, 1987)"
     CDS             4708..5427
                     /codon_start=1
                     /product="the original enhanced GFP (Yang et al., 1996)"
                     /label=EGFP
                     /note="mammalian codon-optimized"
                     /translation="MVSKGEELFTGVVPILVELDGDVNGHKFSVSGEGEGDATYGKLTL
                     KFICTTGKLPVPWPTLVTTLTYGVQCFSRYPDHMKQHDFFKSAMPEGYVQERTIFFKDD
                     GNYKTRAEVKFEGDTLVNRIELKGIDFKEDGNILGHKLEYNYNSHNVYIMADKQKNGIK
                     VNFKIRHNIEDGSVQLADHYQQNTPIGDGPVLLPDNHYLSTQSALSKDPNEKRDHMVLL
                     EFVTAAGITLGMDELYK"
     CDS             4708..5424
                     /codon_start=1
                     /product="enhanced GFP"
                     /label=EGFP
                     /translation="MVSKGEELFTGVVPILVELDGDVNGHKFSVSGEGEGDATYGKLTL
                     KFICTTGKLPVPWPTLVTTLTYGVQCFSRYPDHMKQHDFFKSAMPEGYVQERTIFFKDD
                     GNYKTRAEVKFEGDTLVNRIELKGIDFKEDGNILGHKLEYNYNSHNVYIMADKQKNGIK
                     VNFKIRHNIEDGSVQLADHYQQNTPIGDGPVLLPDNHYLSTQSALSKDPNEKRDHMVLL
                     EFVTAAGITLGMDELYK"
     primer_bind     complement(4753..4774)
                     /label=EGFP-N
                     /note="EGFP, reverse primer"
     primer_bind     complement(5014..5033)
                     /label=EXFP-R
                     /note="For distinguishing EGFP variants, reverse primer"
     primer_bind     5361..5382
                     /label=EGFP-C
                     /note="EGFP, forward primer"
     protein_bind    complement(5452..5476)
                     /gene="mutant version of attB"
                     /label=attB2
                     /bound_moiety="BP Clonase(TM)"
                     /note="recombination site for the Gateway(R) BP reaction"
     misc_feature    5507..6095
                     /label=WPRE
                     /note="woodchuck hepatitis virus posttranscriptional
                     regulatory element"
     primer_bind     complement(5560..5580)
                     /label=WPRE-R
                     /note="WPRE, reverse primer"
     CDS             complement(5978..5989)
                     /codon_start=1
                     /product="Factor Xa recognition and cleavage site"
                     /label=Factor Xa site
                     /translation="IEGR"
     promoter        6109..6608
                     /label=PGK promoter
                     /note="mouse phosphoglycerate kinase 1 promoter"
     primer_bind     complement(6144..6167)
                     /label=MSCV-rev
                     /note="Murine stem cell virus, reverse primer"
     primer_bind     6541..6560
                     /label=mPGK-F
                     /note="Mouse PGK promoter, forward primer"
     CDS             6629..7228
                     /codon_start=1
                     /gene="pac from Streptomyces alboniger"
                     /product="puromycin N-acetyltransferase"
                     /label=PuroR
                     /note="confers resistance to puromycin"
                     /translation="MTEYKPTVRLATRDDVPRAVRTLAAAFADYPATRHTVDPDRHIER
                     VTELQELFLTRVGLDIGKVWVADDGAAVAVWTTPESVEAGAVFAEIGPRMAELSGSRLA
                     AQQQMEGLLAPHRPKEPAWFLATVGVSPDHQGKGLGSAVVLPGVEAAERAGVPAFLETS
                     APRNLPFYERLGFTVTADVEVPEGPRTWCMTRKPGA"
     primer_bind     complement(6629..6648)
                     /label=Puro-R
                     /note="Puromycin resistance gene, reverse primer. Also
                     called puro-variant-R"
     primer_bind     7125..7145
                     /label=Puro-F
                     /note="Puromycin resistance gene, forward primer"
     LTR             7366..7599
                     /label=3' LTR (Delta-U3)
                     /note="self-inactivating 3' long terminal repeat (LTR) from
                     HIV-1"
     polyA_signal    7671..7792
                     /label=SV40 poly(A) signal
                     /note="SV40 polyadenylation signal"
     primer_bind     complement(7708..7727)
                     /label=SV40pA-R
                     /note="SV40 polyA, reverse primer"
     primer_bind     7762..7781
                     /label=EBV-rev
                     /note="SV40 polyA terminator, reverse primer"
     rep_origin      7811..7946
                     /label=SV40 ori
                     /note="SV40 origin of replication"
     primer_bind     7873..7892
                     /label=SV40pro-F
                     /note="SV40 promoter/origin, forward primer"
     primer_bind     complement(7978..7997)
                     /label=T7
                     /note="T7 promoter, forward primer"
     promoter        complement(7979..7997)
                     /label=T7 promoter
                     /note="promoter for bacteriophage T7 RNA polymerase"
     primer_bind     complement(8007..8024)
                     /label=M13 Forward
                     /note="In lacZ gene. Also called M13-F20 or M13 (-21)
                     Forward"
     primer_bind     complement(8007..8023)
                     /label=M13 fwd
                     /note="common sequencing primer, one of multiple similar
                     variants"
     primer_bind     complement(8016..8038)
                     /label=M13/pUC Forward
                     /note="In lacZ gene"
     rep_origin      8168..8623
                     /direction=RIGHT
                     /label=f1 ori
                     /note="f1 bacteriophage origin of replication; arrow
                     indicates direction of (+) strand synthesis"
     primer_bind     complement(8255..8274)
                     /label=F1ori-R
                     /note="F1 origin, reverse primer"
     primer_bind     8465..8486
                     /label=F1ori-F
                     /note="F1 origin, forward primer"
ORIGIN
        1 caggtggcac ttttcgggga aatgtgcgcg gaacccctat ttgtttattt ttctaaatac
       61 attcaaatat gtatccgctc atgagacaat aaccctgata aatgcttcaa taatattgaa
      121 aaaggaagag tatgagtatt caacatttcc gtgtcgccct tattcccttt tttgcggcat
      181 tttgccttcc tgtttttgct cacccagaaa cgctggtgaa agtaaaagat gctgaagatc
      241 agttgggtgc acgagtgggt tacatcgaac tggatctcaa cagcggtaag atccttgaga
      301 gttttcgccc cgaagaacgt tttccaatga tgagcacttt taaagttctg ctatgtggcg
      361 cggtattatc ccgtattgac gccgggcaag agcaactcgg tcgccgcata cactattctc
      421 agaatgactt ggttgagtac tcaccagtca cagaaaagca tcttacggat ggcatgacag
      481 taagagaatt atgcagtgct gccataacca tgagtgataa cactgcggcc aacttacttc
      541 tgacaacgat cggaggaccg aaggagctaa ccgctttttt gcacaacatg ggggatcatg
      601 taactcgcct tgatcgttgg gaaccggagc tgaatgaagc cataccaaac gacgagcgtg
      661 acaccacgat gcctgtagca atggcaacaa cgttgcgcaa actattaact ggcgaactac
      721 ttactctagc ttcccggcaa caattaatag actggatgga ggcggataaa gttgcaggac
      781 cacttctgcg ctcggccctt ccggctggct ggtttattgc tgataaatct ggagccggtg
      841 agcgtgggtc tcgcggtatc attgcagcac tggggccaga tggtaagccc tcccgtatcg
      901 tagttatcta cacgacgggg agtcaggcaa ctatggatga acgaaataga cagatcgctg
      961 agataggtgc ctcactgatt aagcattggt aactgtcaga ccaagtttac tcatatatac
     1021 tttagattga tttaaaactt catttttaat ttaaaaggat ctaggtgaag atcctttttg
     1081 ataatctcat gaccaaaatc ccttaacgtg agttttcgtt ccactgagcg tcagaccccg
     1141 tagaaaagat caaaggatct tcttgagatc ctttttttct gcgcgtaatc tgctgcttgc
     1201 aaacaaaaaa accaccgcta ccagcggtgg tttgtttgcc ggatcaagag ctaccaactc
     1261 tttttccgaa ggtaactggc ttcagcagag cgcagatacc aaatactgtc cttctagtgt
     1321 agccgtagtt aggccaccac ttcaagaact ctgtagcacc gcctacatac ctcgctctgc
     1381 taatcctgtt accagtggct gctgccagtg gcgataagtc gtgtcttacc gggttggact
     1441 caagacgata gttaccggat aaggcgcagc ggtcgggctg aacggggggt tcgtgcacac
     1501 agcccagctt ggagcgaacg acctacaccg aactgagata cctacagcgt gagctatgag
     1561 aaagcgccac gcttcccgaa gggagaaagg cggacaggta tccggtaagc ggcagggtcg
     1621 gaacaggaga gcgcacgagg gagcttccag ggggaaacgc ctggtatctt tatagtcctg
     1681 tcgggtttcg ccacctctga cttgagcgtc gatttttgtg atgctcgtca ggggggcgga
     1741 gcctatggaa aaacgccagc aacgcggcct ttttacggtt cctggccttt tgctggcctt
     1801 ttgctcacat gttctttcct gcgttatccc ctgattctgt ggataaccgt attaccgcct
     1861 ttgagtgagc tgataccgct cgccgcagcc gaacgaccga gcgcagcgag tcagtgagcg
     1921 aggaagcgga agagcgccca atacgcaaac cgcctctccc cgcgcgttgg ccgattcatt
     1981 aatgcagctg gcacgacagg tttcccgact ggaaagcggg cagtgagcgc aacgcaatta
     2041 atgtgagtta gctcactcat taggcacccc aggctttaca ctttatgctt ccggctcgta
     2101 tgttgtgtgg aattgtgagc ggataacaat ttcacacagg aaacagctat gaccatgatt
     2161 acgccaagcg cgcaattaac cctcactaaa gggaacaaaa gctggagctg caagcttaat
     2221 gtagtcttat gcaatactct tgtagtcttg caacatggta acgatgagtt agcaacatgc
     2281 cttacaagga gagaaaaagc accgtgcatg ccgattggtg gaagtaaggt ggtacgatcg
     2341 tgccttatta ggaaggcaac agacgggtct gacatggatt ggacgaacca ctgaattgcc
     2401 gcattgcaga gatattgtat ttaagtgcct agctcgatac aataaacggg tctctctggt
     2461 tagaccagat ctgagcctgg gagctctctg gctaactagg gaacccactg cttaagcctc
     2521 aataaagctt gccttgagtg cttcaagtag tgtgtgcccg tctgttgtgt gactctggta
     2581 actagagatc cctcagaccc ttttagtcag tgtggaaaat ctctagcagt ggcgcccgaa
     2641 cagggacctg aaagcgaaag ggaaaccaga gctctctcga cgcaggactc ggcttgctga
     2701 agcgcgcacg gcaagaggcg aggggcggcg actggtgagt acgccaaaaa ttttgactag
     2761 cggaggctag aaggagagag atgggtgcga gagcgtcagt attaagcggg ggagaattag
     2821 atcgcgatgg gaaaaaattc ggttaaggcc agggggaaag aaaaaatata aattaaaaca
     2881 tatagtatgg gcaagcaggg agctagaacg attcgcagtt aatcctggcc tgttagaaac
     2941 atcagaaggc tgtagacaaa tactgggaca gctacaacca tcccttcaga caggatcaga
     3001 agaacttaga tcattatata atacagtagc aaccctctat tgtgtgcatc aaaggataga
     3061 gataaaagac accaaggaag ctttagacaa gatagaggaa gagcaaaaca aaagtaagac
     3121 caccgcacag caagcggccg ctgatcttca gacctggagg aggagatatg agggacaatt
     3181 ggagaagtga attatataaa tataaagtag taaaaattga accattagga gtagcaccca
     3241 ccaaggcaaa gagaagagtg gtgcagagag aaaaaagagc agtgggaata ggagctttgt
     3301 tccttgggtt cttgggagca gcaggaagca ctatgggcgc agcctcaatg acgctgacgg
     3361 tacaggccag acaattattg tctggtatag tgcagcagca gaacaatttg ctgagggcta
     3421 ttgaggcgca acagcatctg ttgcaactca cagtctgggg catcaagcag ctccaggcaa
     3481 gaatcctggc tgtggaaaga tacctaaagg atcaacagct cctggggatt tggggttgct
     3541 ctggaaaact catttgcacc actgctgtgc cttggaatgc tagttggagt aataaatctc
     3601 tggaacagat ttggaatcac acgacctgga tggagtggga cagagaaatt aacaattaca
     3661 caagcttaat acactcctta attgaagaat cgcaaaacca gcaagaaaag aatgaacaag
     3721 aattattgga attagataaa tgggcaagtt tgtggaattg gtttaacata acaaattggc
     3781 tgtggtatat aaaattattc ataatgatag taggaggctt ggtaggttta agaatagttt
     3841 ttgctgtact ttctatagtg aatagagtta ggcagggata ttcaccatta tcgtttcaga
     3901 cccacctccc aaccccgagg ggacccgaca ggcccgaagg aatagaagaa gaaggtggag
     3961 agagagacag agacagatcc attcgattag tgaacggatc tcgacggtat cggttaactt
     4021 ttaaaagaaa aggggggatt ggggggtaca gtgcagggga aagaatagta gacataatag
     4081 caacagacat acaaactaaa gaattacaaa aacaaattac aaaaattcaa aattttatcg
     4141 atcacgagac tagcctcgag agttggcttt actccctatc agtgatagag aacgtatgaa
     4201 gagtttactc cctatcagtg atagagaacg tatgcagact ttactcccta tcagtgatag
     4261 agaacgtata aggagtttac tccctatcag tgatagagaa cgtatgacca gtttactccc
     4321 tatcagtgat agagaacgta tctacagttt actccctatc agtgatagag aacgtatatc
     4381 cagtttactc cctatcagtg atagagaacg tataagcttt aggcgtgtac ggtgggcgcc
     4441 tataaaagca gagctcgttt agtgaaccgt cagatcgcct ggagcaattc cacaacactt
     4501 ttgtcttata ccaactttcc gtaccacttc ctaccctcgt aaaaccggtc gtcgactagt
     4561 ccagtgtggt ggaattctgc agatatcaac aagtttgtac aaaaaagcag gctttaaagg
     4621 aaccaattca gtcgactgga tctcgagctc aagcttcgaa ttctgcagtc gacggtaccg
     4681 cgggcccggg atccaccggt cgccaccatg gtgagcaagg gcgaggagct gttcaccggg
     4741 gtggtgccca tcctggtcga gctggacggc gacgtaaacg gccacaagtt cagcgtgtcc
     4801 ggcgagggcg agggcgatgc cacctacggc aagctgaccc tgaagttcat ctgcaccacc
     4861 ggcaagctgc ccgtgccctg gcccaccctc gtgaccaccc tgacctacgg cgtgcagtgc
     4921 ttcagccgct accccgacca catgaagcag cacgacttct tcaagtccgc catgcccgaa
     4981 ggctacgtcc aggagcgcac catcttcttc aaggacgacg gcaactacaa gacccgcgcc
     5041 gaggtgaagt tcgagggcga caccctggtg aaccgcatcg agctgaaggg catcgacttc
     5101 aaggaggacg gcaacatcct ggggcacaag ctggagtaca actacaacag ccacaacgtc
     5161 tatatcatgg ccgacaagca gaagaacggc atcaaggtga acttcaagat ccgccacaac
     5221 atcgaggacg gcagcgtgca gctcgccgac cactaccagc agaacacccc catcggcgac
     5281 ggccccgtgc tgctgcccga caaccactac ctgagcaccc agtccgccct gagcaaagac
     5341 cccaacgaga agcgcgatca catggtcctg ctggagttcg tgaccgccgc cgggatcact
     5401 ctcggcatgg acgagctgta caagtaaagc ggccgcactc gagatatcta gacccagctt
     5461 tcttgtacaa agtggttgat atccagcaca gtggcggccg ctcgacaatc aacctctgga
     5521 ttacaaaatt tgtgaaagat tgactggtat tcttaactat gttgctcctt ttacgctatg
     5581 tggatacgct gctttaatgc ctttgtatca tgctattgct tcccgtatgg ctttcatttt
     5641 ctcctccttg tataaatcct ggttgctgtc tctttatgag gagttgtggc ccgttgtcag
     5701 gcaacgtggc gtggtgtgca ctgtgtttgc tgacgcaacc cccactggtt ggggcattgc
     5761 caccacctgt cagctccttt ccgggacttt cgctttcccc ctccctattg ccacggcgga
     5821 actcatcgcc gcctgccttg cccgctgctg gacaggggct cggctgttgg gcactgacaa
     5881 ttccgtggtg ttgtcgggga agctgacgtc ctttccatgg ctgctcgcct gtgttgccac
     5941 ctggattctg cgcgggacgt ccttctgcta cgtcccttcg gccctcaatc cagcggacct
     6001 tccttcccgc ggcctgctgc cggctctgcg gcctcttccg cgtcttcgcc ttcgccctca
     6061 gacgagtcgg atctcccttt gggccgcctc cccgcctgga attctaccgg gtaggggagg
     6121 cgcttttccc aaggcagtct ggagcatgcg ctttagcagc cccgctgggc acttggcgct
     6181 acacaagtgg cctctggcct cgcacacatt ccacatccac cggtaggcgc caaccggctc
     6241 cgttctttgg tggccccttc gcgccacctt ctactcctcc cctagtcagg aagttccccc
     6301 ccgccccgca gctcgcgtcg tgcaggacgt gacaaatgga agtagcacgt ctcactagtc
     6361 tcgtgcagat ggacagcacc gctgagcaat ggaagcgggt aggcctttgg ggcagcggcc
     6421 aatagcagct ttgctccttc gctttctggg ctcagaggct gggaaggggt gggtccgggg
     6481 gcgggctcag gggcgggctc aggggcgggg cgggcgcccg aaggtcctcc ggaggcccgg
     6541 cattctgcac gcttcaaaag cgcacgtctg ccgcgctgtt ctcctcttcc tcatctccgg
     6601 gcctttcgac ctgcagccca agcttaccat gaccgagtac aagcccacgg tgcgcctcgc
     6661 cacccgcgac gacgtcccca gggccgtacg caccctcgcc gccgcgttcg ccgactaccc
     6721 cgccacgcgc cacaccgtcg atccggaccg ccacatcgag cgggtcaccg agctgcaaga
     6781 actcttcctc acgcgcgtcg ggctcgacat cggcaaggtg tgggtcgcgg acgacggcgc
     6841 cgcggtggcg gtctggacca cgccggagag cgtcgaagcg ggggcggtgt tcgccgagat
     6901 cggcccgcgc atggccgagt tgagcggttc ccggctggcc gcgcagcaac agatggaagg
     6961 cctcctggcg ccgcaccggc ccaaggagcc cgcgtggttc ctggccaccg tcggcgtctc
     7021 gcccgaccac cagggcaagg gtctgggcag cgccgtcgtg ctccccggag tggaggcggc
     7081 cgagcgcgcc ggggtgcccg ccttcctgga gacctccgcg ccccgcaacc tccccttcta
     7141 cgagcggctc ggcttcaccg tcaccgccga cgtcgaggtg cccgaaggac cgcgcacctg
     7201 gtgcatgacc cgcaagcccg gtgcctgacg cccgccccac gacccgcagc gcccgaccga
     7261 aaggagcgca cgaccccatg catctcgagg gcccggtacc tttaagacca atgacttaca
     7321 aggcagctgt agatcttagc cactttttaa aagaaaaggg gggactggaa gggctagctc
     7381 actcccaacg aagacaagat ctgctttttg cttgtactgg gtctctctgg ttagaccaga
     7441 tctgagcctg ggagctctct ggctgcctag ggaacccact gcttaagcct caataaagct
     7501 tgccttgagt gcttcaagta gtgtgtgccc gtctgttgtg tgactctggt aactagagat
     7561 ccctcagacc cttttagtca gtgtggaaaa tctctagcag tagtagttca tgtcatctta
     7621 ttattcagta tttataactt gcaaagaaat gaatatcaga gagtgagagg aacttgttta
     7681 ttgcagctta taatggttac aaataaagca atagcatcac aaatttcaca aataaagcat
     7741 ttttttcact gcattctagt tgtggtttgt ccaaactcat caatgtatct tatcatgtct
     7801 ggctctagct atcccgcccc taactccgcc cagttccgcc cattctccgc cccatggctg
     7861 actaattttt tttatttatg cagaggccga ggccgcctcg gcctctgagc tattccagaa
     7921 gtagtgagga ggcttttttg gaggcctagg cttttgcgtc gagacgtacc caattcgccc
     7981 tatagtgagt cgtattacgc gcgctcactg gccgtcgttt tacaacgtcg tgactgggaa
     8041 aaccctggcg ttacccaact taatcgcctt gcagcacatc cccctttcgc cagctggcgt
     8101 aatagcgaag aggcccgcac cgatcgccct tcccaacagt tgcgcagcct gaatggcgaa
     8161 tggcgcgnnn nnnnnnnnnn nnnnnnnnnn nnnnnnnnnn nnnnnnnnnn nnnnnnnnnn
     8221 nnnnnnnnnn nnnnnnnnnn nnnnnnnnnn nnnnnnnnnn nnnnnnnnnn nnnnnnnnnn
     8281 nnnnnnnnnn ncnnnnnnnn nnnnnnnnnn nnnnnnnnnn nnnnnnnnnn nnnnnnnnnn
     8341 nnnnnnnnnn nnnnnnnnnn nnnnnnnnnn nnnnnnnnnn nnnannnnnn nnnnnnnnnn
     8401 nnnnnnnnnn nnnnnnnnnn nnnnnnnnnn nnncctttga cgttggagtc cacgttcttt
     8461 aatagtggac tcttgttcca aactggaaca acactcaacc ctatctcggt ctattctttt
     8521 gatttataag ggattttgcc gatttcggcc tattggttaa aaaatgagct gatttaacaa
     8581 aaatttaacg cgaattttaa caaaatatta acgtttacaa tttcc
//
