>Addgene plasmid #27570 | pLenti CMVTRE3G eGFP Puro (w819-1) | addgene partial sequence | sequence record 35122 | 27570 with mPGK-F
CTCATCTCCGGGCCTTTCGACCTGCAGCCCAAGCTTACCATGACCGAGTACAAGCCCACGGTGCGCCTCG
CCACCCGCGACGACGTCCCCAGGGCCGTACGCACCCTCGCCGCCGCGTTCGCCGACTACCCCGCCACGCG
CCACACCGTCGATCCGGACCGCCACATCGAGCGGGTCACCGAGCTGCAAGAACTCTTCCTCACGCGCGTC
GGGCTCGACATCGGCAAGGTGTGGGTCGCGGACGACGGCGCCGCGGTGGCGGTCTGGACCACGCCGGAGA
GCGTCGAAGCGGGGGCGGTGTTCGCCGAGATCGGCCCGCGCATGGCCGAGTTGAGCGGTTCCCGGCTGGC
CGCGCAGCAACAGATGGAAGGCCTCCTGGCGCCGCACCGGCCCAAGGAGCCCGCGTGGTTCCTGGCCACC
GTCGGCGTCTCGCCCGACCACCAGGGCAAGGGTCTGGGCAGCGCCGTCGTGCTCCCCGGAGTGGAGGCGG
CCGAGCGCGCCGGGGTGCCCGCCTTCCTGGAGACCTCCGCGCCCCGCAACCTCCCCTTCTACGAGCGGCT
CGGCTTCACCGTCACCGCCGACGTCGAGGTGCCCGAAGGACCGCGCACCTGGTGCATGACCCGCAAGCCC
GGTGCCTGACGCCCGCCCCACGACCCGCAGCGCCCGACCGAAAGGAGCGCACGACCCCATGCATCTCGAG
GGCCCGGTACCTTTAAGACCAATGACTTACAAGGCAGCTGTAGATCTTAGCCACTTTTTAAAAGAAAAGG
GGGGACTGGAAGGGCTAGCTCACTCCCAACGAAGACAAGATCTGCTTTTTGCTTGTACTGGGTCTCTCTG
GTTAGAC
