>Addgene plasmid #27570 | pLenti CMVTRE3G eGFP Puro (w819-1) | addgene partial sequence | sequence record 35123 | 27570 with EGFP-N
GCTCCTCGCCCTTGCTCACCATGGTGGCGACCGGCCGGTGGATCCCGGGCCCGCGGTACCGTCGACTGCA
GAATTCGAAGCTTGAGCTCGAGATCCAGTCGACTGAATTGGTTCCTTTAAAGCCTGCTTTTTTGTACAAA
CTTGTTGATATCTGCAGAATTCCACCACACTGGACTAGTCGACGAACCGGTTTACGAGGGTAGGAAGTGG
TACGGAAAGTTGGTATAAGACAAAAGTGTTGTGGAATTGCTCCAGGCGATCTGACGGTTCACTAAACGAG
CTCTGCTTTTATAGGCGCCCACCGTACACGCCTAAAGCTTATACGTTCTCTATCACTGATAGGGAGTAAA
CTGGATATACGTTCTCTATCACTGATAGGGAGTAAACTGTAGATACGTTCTCTATCACTGATAGGGAGTA
AACTGGTCATACGTTCTCTATCACTGATAGGGAGTAAACTCCTTATACGTTCTCTATCACTGATAGGGAG
TAAAGTCTGCATACGTTCTCTATCACTGATAGGGAGTAAACTCTTCATACGTTCTCTATCACTGATAGGG
AGTAAAGCCAACTCGAGGCTAGTCTCGTGATCGATAAAATTTTGAATTTTTGTAATTTGTTTTTGTAATT
CTTTAGTTTGTATGTCTGTTGCTATTATGTCTACTATTCTTTCCCCTGCACTGTACCCCCCAATCCCCCC
TTTTCTTTTAAAAGTTAACCGATACCGTCGAGATCCGTTCACTAATCGAATGGATCTGTCTCTGTCTCTC
TCTCCACCTTCTTCTTCTATTCCTTCGGGCCTGTCGGGTCCCCTCGGGGTTGGGAGGTGGGTCTGAAACG
ATAATGGTGAATATCCCTGCCTAACTCTATTCACTATAGAAAGTACAGCAAAAACTATTCTTAAACCTAC
CAAGCCTCCTACTATCATTATGAATAATTTTAT
